>Addgene plasmid #247625 | pRS303H-Padh-OsTIR1(F74G) | addgene full sequence | sequence record 496036 | Addgene NGS Result
GCGTTTCGGTGATGACGGTGAAAACCTCTGACACATGCAGCTCCCGGAGACGGTCACAGCTTGTCTGTAA
GCGGATGCCGGGAGCAGACAAGCCCGTCAGGGCGCGTCAGCGGGTGTTGGCGGGTGTCGGGGCTGGCTTA
ACTATGCGGCATCAGAGCAGATTGTACTGAGAGTGCACCATAAATTCCCGTTTTAAGAGCTTGGTGAGCG
CTAGGAGTCACTGCCAGGTATCGTTTGAACACGGCATTAGTCAGGGAAGTCATAACACAGTCCTTTCCCG
CAATTTTCTTTTTCTATTACTCTTGGCCTCCTCTAGTACACTCTATATTTTTTTATGCCTCGGTAATGAT
TTTCATTTTTTTTTTTCCACCTAGCGGATGACTCTTTTTTTTTCTTAGCGATTGGCATTATCACATAATG
AATTATACATTATATAAAGTAATGTGATTTCTTCGAAGAATATACTAAAAAATGAGCAGGCAAGATAAAC
GAAGGCAAAGATGACAGAGCAGAAAGCCCTAGTAAAGCGTATTACAAATGAAACCAAGATTCAGATTGCG
ATCTCTTTAAAGGGTGGTCCCCTAGCGATAGAGCACTCGATCTTCCCAGAAAAAGAGGCAGAAGCAGTAG
CAGAACAGGCCACACAATCGCAAGTGATTAACGTCCACACAGGTATAGGGTTTCTGGACCATATGATACA
TGCTCTGGATCATCGATGAATTCGAGCTCGTTAAAGCCTTCGAGCGTCCCAAAACCTTCTCAAGCAAGGT
TTTCAGTATAATGTTACATGCGTACACGCGTCTGTACAGAAAAAAAAGAAAAATTTGAAATATAAATAAC
GTTCTTAATACTAACATAACTATAAAAAAATAAATAGGGACCTAGACTTCAGGTTGTCTAACTCCTTCCT
TTTCGGTTAGAGCGGATGTGGGGGGAGGGCGTGAATGTAAGCGTGACATAACTAATTACATGACTCGAGA
TTATTCCTTTGCCCTCGGACGAGTGCTGGGGCGTCGGTTTCCACTATCGGCGAGTACTTCTACACAGCCA
TCGGTCCAGACGGCCGCGCTTCTGCGGGCGATTTGTGTACGCCCGACAGTCCCGGCTCCGGATCGGACGA
TTGCGTCGCATCGACCCTGCGCCCAAGCTGCATCATCGAAATTGCCGTCAACCAAGCTCTGATAGAGTTG
GTCAAGACCAATGCGGAGCATATACGCCCGGAGCCGCGGCGATCCTGCAAGCTCCGGATGCCTCCGCTCG
AAGTAGCGCGTCTGCTGCTCCATACAAGCCAACCACGGCCTCCAGAAGAAGATGTTGGCGACCTCGTATT
GGGAATCCCCGAACATCGCCTCGCTCCAGTCAATGACCGCTGTTATGCGGCCATTGTCCGTCAGGACATT
GTTGGAGCCGAAATCCGCGTGCACGAGGTGCCGGACTTCGGGGCAGTCCTCGGCCCAAAGCATCAGCTCA
TCGAGAGCCTGCGCGACGGACGCACTGACGGTGTCGTCCATCACAGTTTGCCAGTGATACACATGGGGAT
CAGCAATCGCGCATATGAAATCACGCCATGTAGTGTATTGACCGATTCCTTGCGGTCCGAATGGGCCGAA
CCCGCTCGTCTGGCTAAGATCGGCCGCAGCGATCGCATCCATGGCCTCCGCGACCGGCTGCAGAACAGCG
GGCAGTTCGGTTTCAGGCAGGTCTTGCAACGTGACACCCTGTGCACGGCGGGAGATGCAATAGGTCAGGC
TCTCGCTGAATTCCCCAATGTCAAGCACTTCCGGAATCGGGAGCGCGGCCGATGCAAAGTGCCGATAAAC
ATAACGATCTTTGTAGAAACCATCGGCGCAGCTATTTACCCGCAGGACATATCCACGCCCTCCTACATCG
AAGCTGAAAGCACGAGATTCTTCGCCCTCCGAGAGCTGCATCAGGTCGGAGACGCTGTCGAACTTTTCGA
TCAGAAACTTCTCGACAGACGTCGCGGTGAGTTCAGGCTTTTTACCCATGGTTGTTTATGTTCGGATGTG
ATGTGAGAACTGTATCCTAGCAAGATTTTAAAAGGAAGTATATGAAAGAAGAACCTCAGTGGCAAATCCT
AACCTTTTATATTTCTCTACAGGGGCGCGGCGTGGGGACAATTCAACGCGTCTGTGAGGGGAGCGTTTCC
CTGCTCGCAGGTCCGCAGCGAGGAGCCGTAATTTTTGCTTCGCGCCGTGCGGCCATCAAAATGTATGGAT
GCAAATGATTATACATGGGGATGTATGGGCTAAATGTACGGGCGACAGTCACATCATGCCCCTGAGCTGC
GCACGTCAAGACTGTCAAGGAGGGTATTCTGGGCCTCCATGTCGCTGGCCGGGTGACCCGGCGGGGACGA
GGCAAGCTAAACAGATCTGGCGCGCCTTAATTAACCCGGGGATCCGAGCTCATCCTTTTGTTGTTTCCGG
GTGTACAATATGGACTTCCTCTTTTCTGGCAACCAAACCCATACATCGGGATTCCTATAATACCTTCGTT
GGTCTCCCTAACATGTAGGTGGCGGAGGGGAGATATACAATAGAACAGATACCAGACAAGACATAATGGG
CTAAACAAGACTACACCAATTACACTGCCTCATTGATGGTGGTACATAACGAACTAATACTGTAGCCCTA
GACTTGATAGCCACCATCATATCGAAGTTTCACTACCCTTTTTCCATTTGCCATCTATTGAAGTAATAAT
AGGCGCATGCAACTTCTTTTCTTTTTTTTTCTTTTCTCTCTCCCCCGTTGTTGTCTCACCATATCCGCAA
TGACAAAAAAATGATGGAAGACACTAAAGGAAAAAATTAACGACAAAGACAGCACCAACAGATGTCGTTG
TTCCAGAGCTGATGAGGGGTATCTCGAAGCACACGAAACTTTTTCCTTCCTTCATTCACGCACACTACTC
TCTAATGAGCAACGGTATACGGCCTTCCTTCCAGTTACTTGAATTTGAAATAAAAAAAAGTTTGCTGTCT
TGCTATCAAGTATAAATAGACCTGCAATTATTAATCTTTTGTTTCCTCGTCATTGTTCTCGTTCCCTTTC
TTCCTTGTTTCTTTTTCTGCACAATATTTCAAGCTATACCAAGCATACAATCAACTCCAAGCTGGCCGCT
CTAGAAGAACTTAGTTTCGACGGATTCTAGAACTAGTATGACTTATTTTCCTGAAGAAGTTGTAGAACAC
ATATTTTCCTTTTTACCTGCTCAAAGAGATAGAAACACCGTCTCCTTGGTCTGTAAGGTTTGGTACGAAA
TCGAAAGATTGTCTAGAAGAGGTGTTTTTGTTGGTAATTGTTACGCAGTTAGAGCTGGTAGAGTTGCTGC
AAGATTCCCAAACGTTAGAGCATTGACTGTTAAAGGTAAACCTCATGGTGCTGATTTCAATTTGGTTCCA
CCTGATTGGGGTGGTTATGCTGGTCCATGGATTGAAGCTGCAGCTAGAGGTTGTCACGGTTTGGAAGAAT
TGAGAATGAAGAGAATGGTTGTTTCTGATGAATCATTGGAATTGTTAGCAAGATCTTTTCCTAGATTCAG
AGCTTTGGTTTTGATCTCATGTGAAGGTTTTTCCACCGATGGTTTAGCAGCTGTTGCTTCACATTGTAAG
TTGTTGAGAGAATTGGATTTGCAAGAAAACGAAGTTGAAGATAGAGGTCCAAGATGGTTATCTTGTTTTC
CTGATTCCTGTACAAGTTTGGTTTCTTTGAACTTCGCATGTATCAAGGGTGAAGTTAACGCTGGTAGTTT
GGAAAGATTAGTTTCTAGATCACCAAATTTGAGATCTTTGAGATTGAACAGATCCGTTAGTGTTGATACC
TTGGCAAAGATCTTGTTGAGAACTCCTAATTTGGAAGATTTGGGTACTGGTAACTTGACAGATGATTTCC
AAACAGAATCATACTTCAAGTTGACCTCCGCTTTGGAAAAGTGTAAGATGTTGAGATCTTTGTCAGGTTT
TTGGGATGCAAGTCCAGTTTGTTTGTCTTTTATATATCCTTTGTGTGCTCAATTGACTGGTTTGAATTTG
TCTTACGCACCAACTTTGGATGCTAGTGATTTGACAAAGATGATCTCTAGATGTGTTAAGTTGCAAAGAT
TGTGGGTTTTGGATTGTATCTCAGATAAAGGTTTGCAAGTTGTTGCTTCTTCTTGTAAGGATTTGCAAGA
ATTGAGAGTTTTTCCAAGTGATTTCTATGTTGCAGGTTACTCTGCTGTTACAGAAGAAGGTTTAGTTGCA
GTTTCATTGGGTTGTCCTAAGTTGAACTCCTTGTTGTACTTCTGTCATCAAATGACCAACGCAGCTTTGG
TTACTGTTGCTAAAAATTGTCCAAACTTCACTAGATTCAGATTGTGTATCTTGGAACCAGGTAAACCTGA
TGTTGTTACATCACAACCTTTAGATGAAGGTTTTGGTGCAATCGTTAGAGAGTGTAAGGGTTTGCAAAGA
TTGTCCATCAGTGGTTTGTTGACAGATAAGGTTTTTATGTACATCGGTAAATACGCTAAGCAATTGGAAA
TGTTGTCAATCGCATTCGCTGGTGACTCCGATAAGGGTATGATGCATGTTATGAACGGTTGTAAGAACTT
AAGAAAGTTGGAAATCAGAGATTCTCCATTTGGTGACGCAGCTTTGTTGGGTAATTTCGCAAGATATGAA
ACAATGAGATCTTTGTGGATGTCCAGTTGTAACGTTACCTTGAAAGGTTGTCAAGTTTTAGCTTCAAAGA
TGCCAATGTTGAACGTTGAAGTTATTAACGAAAGAGATGGTTCCAATGAAATGGAAGAAAACCATGGTGA
CTTGCCTAAAGTTGAAAAGTTATACGTCTACAGAACAACCGCAGGTGCCAGAGATGATGCTCCTAACTTC
GTCAAGATTTTATGACTCGAGTCATGTAATTAGTTATGTCACGCTTACATTCACGCCCTCCCCCCACATC
CGCTCTAACCGAAAAGGAAGGAGTTAGACAACCTGAAGTCTAGGTCCCTATTTATTTTTTTATAGTTATG
TTAGTATTAAGAACGTTATTTATATTTCAAATTTTTCTTTTTTTTCTGTACAGACGCGTGTACGCATGTA
ACATTATACTGAAAACCTTGCTTGAGAAGGTTTTGGGACGCTCGAAGGCTTTAATTTGCGGCCGGTCGAC
CTGCAGCGTACGCAGTTGTCGAACTTGGTTTGCAAAGGGAGAAAGTAGGAGATCTCTCTTGCGAGATGAT
CCCGCATTTTCTTGAAAGCTTTGCAGAGGCTAGCAGAATTACCCTCCACGTTGATTGTCTGCGAGGCAAG
AATGATCATCACCGTAGTGAGAGTGCGTTCAAGGCTCTTGCGGTTGCCATAAGAGAAGCCACCTCGCCCA
ATGGTACCAACGATGTTCCCTCCACCAAAGGTGTTCTTATGTAGTGACACCGATTATTTAAAGCTGCAGC
ATACGATATATATACATGTGTATATATGTATACCTATGAATGTCAGTAAGTATGTATACGAACAGTATGA
TACTGAAGATGACAAGGTAATGCATCATTCTATACGTGTCATTCTGAACGAGGCGCGCTTTCCTTTTTTC
TTTTTGCTTTTTCTTTTTTTTTCTCTTGAACTCGACGGATCTATGCGGTGTGAAATACCGCACAGATGCG
TAAGGAGAAAATACCGCATCAGGAAATTGTAAGCGTTAATATTTTGTTAAAATTCGCGTTAAATTTTTGT
TAAATCAGCTCATTTTTTAACCAATAGGCCGAAATCGGCAAAATCCCTTATAAATCAAAAGAATAGACCG
AGATAGGGT
[37 nt withheld, positions 5820-5856]
AAAGAACGTGGACTCCAACGTCAAAGG
[49 nt withheld, positions 5884-5932]
T
[91 nt withheld, positions 5934-6024]
G
[124 nt withheld, positions 6026-6149]
CCATTCGCCATTCAGGCTGCGCAACTGTTGGGAAGGGCGATCGGTGCGGGCCTCTTCGCTATTACGCCAG
CTGGCGAAAGGGGGATGTGCTGCAAGGCGATTAAGTTGGGTAACGCCAGGGTTTTCCCAGTCACGACGTT
GTAAAACGACGGCCAGTGAATTGTAATACGACTCACTATAGGGCGAATTGGAGGGGGGGGCCCGGTACCA
GCTTTTGTTCCCTTTAGTGAGGGTTAATTTCGAGCTTGGCGTAATCATGGTCATAGCTGTTTCCTGTGTG
AAATTGTTATCCGCTCACAATTCCACACAACATACGAGCCGGAAGCATAAAGTGTAAAGCCTGGGGTGCC
TAATGAGTGAGCTAACTCACATTAATTGCGTTGCGCTCACTGCCCGCTTTCCAGTCGGGAAACCTGTCGT
GCCAGCTGCATTAATGAATCGGCCAACGCGCGGGGAGAGGCGGTTTGCGTATTGGGCGCTCTTCCGCTTC
CTCGCTCACTGACTCGCTGCGCTCGGTCGTTCGGCTGCGGCGAGCGGTATCAGCTCACTCAAAGGCGGTA
ATACGGTTATCCACAGAATCAGGGGATAACGCAGGAAAGAACATGTGAGCAAAAGGCCAGCAAAAGGCCA
GGAACCGTAAAAAGGCCGCGTTGCTGGCGTTTTTCCATAGGCTCCGCCCCCCTGACGAGCATCACAAAAA
TCGACGCTCAAGTCAGAGGTGGCGAAACCCGACAGGACTATAAAGATACCAGGCGTTTCCCCCTGGAAGC
TCCCTCGTGCGCTCTCCTGTTCCGACCCTGCCGCTTACCGGATACCTGTCCGCCTTTCTCCCTTCGGGAA
GCGTGGCGCTTTCTCATAGCTCACGCTGTAGGTATCTCAGTTCGGTGTAGGTCGTTCGCTCCAAGCTGGG
CTGTGTGCACGAACCCCCCGTTCAGCCCGACCGCTGCGCCTTATCCGGTAACTATCGTCTTGAGTCCAAC
CCGGTAAGACACGACTTATCGCCACTGGCAGCAGCCACTGGTAACAGGATTAGCAGAGCGAGGTATGTAG
GCGGTGCTACAGAGTTCTTGAAGTGGTGGCCTAACTACGGCTACACTAGAAGAACAGTATTTGGTATCTG
CGCTCTGCTGAAGCCAGTTACCTTCGGAAAAAGAGTTGGTAGCTCTTGATCCGGCAAACAAACCACCGCT
GGTAGCGGTGGTTTTTTTGTTTGCAAGCAGCAGATTACGCGCAGAAAAAAAGGATCTCAAGAAGATCCTT
TGATCTTTTCTACGGGGTCTGACGCTCAGTGGAACGAAAACTCACGTTAAGGGATTTTGGTCATGAGATT
ATCAAAAAGGATCTTCACCTAGATCCTTTTAAATTAAAAATGAAGTTTTAAATCAATCTAAAGTATATAT
GAGTAAACTTGGTCTGACAGTTACCAATGCTTAATCAGTGAGGCACCTATCTCAGCGATCTGTCTATTTC
GTTCATCCATAGTTGCCTGACTCCCCGTCGTGTAGATAACTACGATACGGGAGGGCTTACCATCTGGCCC
CAGTGCTGCAATGATACCGCGAGACCCACGCTCACCGGCTCCAGATTTATCAGCAATAAACCAGCCAGCC
GGAAGGGCCGAGCGCAGAAGTGGTCCTGCAACTTTATCCGCCTCCATCCAGTCTATTAATTGTTGCCGGG
AAGCTAGAGTAAGTAGTTCGCCAGTTAATAGTTTGCGCAACGTTGTTGCCATTGCTACAGGCATCGTGGT
GTCACGCTCGTCGTTTGGTATGGCTTCATTCAGCTCCGGTTCCCAACGATCAAGGCGAGTTACATGATCC
CCCATGTTGTGCAAAAAAGCGGTTAGCTCCTTCGGTCCTCCGATCGTTGTCAGAAGTAAGTTGGCCGCAG
TGTTATCACTCATGGTTATGGCAGCACTGCATAATTCTCTTACTGTCATGCCATCCGTAAGATGCTTTTC
TGTGACTGGTGAGTACTCAACCAAGTCATTCTGAGAATAGTGTATGCGGCGACCGAGTTGCTCTTGCCCG
GCGTCAATACGGGATAATACCGCGCCACATAGCAGAACTTTAAAAGTGCTCATCATTGGAAAACGTTCTT
CGGGGCGAAAACTCTCAAGGATCTTACCGCTGTTGAGATCCAGTTCGATGTAACCCACTCGTGCACCCAA
CTGATCTTCAGCATCTTTTACTTTCACCAGCGTTTCTGGGTGAGCAAAAACAGGAAGGCAAAATGCCGCA
AAAAAGGGAATAAGGGCGACACGGAAATGTTGAATACTCATACTCTTCCTTTTTCAATATTATTGAAGCA
TTTATCAGGGTTATTGTCTCATGAGCGGATACATATTTGAATGTATTTAGAAAAATAAACAAATAGGGGT
TCCGCGCACATTTCCCCGAAAAGTGCCACCTGACGTCTAAGAAACCATTATTATCATGACATTAACCTAT
AAAAATAGGCGTATCACGAGGCCCTTTCGTCTCGC
Features (pLannotate 1.2.2; 23 found; start..end, strand, type, name):
    133..182     +  misc_feature   bom (fragment): basis of mobility region from pBR322
    183..263     -  CDS            MRM1 (fragment): MRM1_YEAST - Also known as PET56 From Saccharomyces cerevisiae (strain ATCC 204508 / S288c) (Baker's yeast).
    313..500     +  promoter       HIS3 promoter: S. cerevisiae HIS3
    501..708     +  CDS            HIS3 (fragment): imidazoleglycerol-phosphate dehydratase, required for histidine biosynthesis; S. cerevisiae HIS3; yeast auxotrophic marker
    738..927     -  terminator     CYC1 terminator: S. cerevisiae CYC1; transcription terminator for CYC1
    979..2353    -  gene           hphMX6 (fragment): yeast selectable marker conferring hygromycin resistance
   2740..3136    +  promoter       ADH1 promoter: S. cerevisiae ADH1; promoter for alcohol dehydrogenase 1
   3188..4912    +  CDS            AFB2: AFB2_ARATH - Also known as LRF2. Experimental evidence at protein level: Swiss-Prot protein existence level 1. Component of SCF(ASK-cullin-F-box) E3 ubiquitin ligase complexes, which may mediate the ubiquitination and subsequent proteasomal degradation of target proteins. Confers sensitivity to the virulent bacterial pathogen P.syringae (By similarity). Auxin receptor that mediates Aux/IAA proteins proteasomal degradation and auxin- regulated transcription. Involved in embryogenesis regulation by auxin. From Arabidopsis thaliana (Mouse-ear cress).
   4922..5169    +  terminator     CYC1 terminator: S. cerevisiae CYC1; transcription terminator for CYC1
   5187..5434    +  CDS            HIS3 (fragment): imidazoleglycerol-phosphate dehydratase, required for histidine biosynthesis; S. cerevisiae HIS3; yeast auxotrophic marker
   5642..5693    +  misc_feature   bom (fragment): basis of mobility region from pBR322
   5721..6149    -  rep_origin     f1 ori (sequence partly withheld): f1 bacteriophage origin of replication; arrow indicates direction of (+) strand synthesis
   6153..6310    -  CDS            lacZα (fragment): LacZα fragment of β-galactosidase; lacZ fragment
   6313..6331    +  promoter       T7 promoter: promoter for bacteriophage T7 RNA polymerase
   6370..6388    -  promoter       T3 promoter: promoter for bacteriophage T3 RNA polymerase
   6433..6449    -  protein_bind   lac operator: The lac repressor binds to the lac operator to inhibit transcription in E. coli. This inhibition can be relieved by adding lactose or isopropyl-β-D-thiogalactopyranoside (IPTG). lac repressor encoded by lacI
   6457..6487    -  promoter       lac promoter: promoter for the E. coli lac operon
   6502..6523    -  protein_bind   CAP binding site: CAP binding activates transcription in the presence of cAMP. E. coli catabolite activator protein
   6536..6628    -  CDS            lacI (fragment): lac repressor; lacI; The lac repressor binds to the lac operator to inhibit transcription in E. coli. This inhibition can be relieved by adding lactose or isopropyl-β-D-thiogalactopyranoside (IPTG).
   6811..7399    -  rep_origin     ori: high-copy-number ColE1/pMB1/pBR322/pUC origin of replication
   7570..8430    -  CDS            AmpR: β-lactamase; bla; confers resistance to ampicillin, carbenicillin, and related antibiotics
   8431..8535    -  promoter       AmpR promoter: bla
   8630..31      +  CDS            rop (fragment) (across the origin): Rop protein, which maintains plasmids at low copy number; rop
