[The description below was written by a language model from this plasmid's Addgene catalogue record and pLannotate feature annotations shown in this document.]
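Description:
pRS303H-Padh-OsTIR1(F74G) is a yeast expression plasmid built on pRS303, an integrating vector of the pRS series that carries no yeast replication origin or centromere; none appears in the feature table. In E. coli it is maintained at high copy through a ColE1/pUC-type origin and selected with ampicillin via the β-lactamase gene. The backbone also retains an f1 origin and remnants of the lacZα/lac promoter region flanked by T7 and T3 promoters. For selection in yeast, the "H" in the name matches an hphMX6-type hygromycin resistance marker. In the annotated sequence the HIS3 gene is present only as two fragments, one on each side of the hygromycin cassette and the expression cassette. This suggests HIS3 serves here as homology for targeting to the genomic locus rather than as an intact auxotrophic marker, although the record does not spell out the integration strategy.

The payload is the rice (Oryza sativa) auxin receptor F-box protein OsTIR1 carrying the F74G substitution, driven by the S. cerevisiae ADH1 promoter and followed by a CYC1 terminator. The automated annotation labels this open reading frame as Arabidopsis AFB2, a related auxin receptor. This most likely reflects a homology-based match rather than the true identity, which the catalogue gives as OsTIR1. TIR1 assembles into an SCF ubiquitin ligase that, when bound to auxin, recognises degron-tagged proteins and directs them to the proteasome. The F74G variant is generally used in improved auxin-inducible degron systems with a modified auxin analogue. The plasmid comes from a study comparing tools for auxin-inducible protein degradation in budding yeast and serves to supply the OsTIR1 component in such strains.
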