Addgene plasmid #247625: pRS303H-Padh-OsTIR1(F74G)
Purpose: Expression of OsTIR1
Depositing lab: Sebastian Schuck. Depositing organization: Universitaet Heidelberg. Publication: Systematic evaluation of tools for auxin-inducible protein degradation in budding yeast. Hubbe P, Sharma C, Pajonk O, Peters N, Guschtschin-Schmidt N, Friemel N, Schuck S. Mol Biol Cell. 2026 Feb 1;37(2):mr2. doi: 10.1091/mbc.E25-12-0571. Epub 2025 Dec 16. PubMed 41400934.
Backbone
  Vector backbone: pRS303
  Vector type: Yeast Expression
Growth in bacteria
  Bacterial resistance: Ampicillin, 100 μg/mL
  Growth temperature: 37°C
  Growth strain: DH5alpha
  Copy number: High Copy
Gene/Insert
  Gene/Insert name: OsTIR1
  Species: Oryza sativa
  Mutation: F74G
  Promoter: ADH1
  Cloning method: Gibson Cloning
Terms and licenses: Academic/Nonprofit Terms; Industry Terms: Not Available to Industry
Depositor comments: Also known as pSS1631. Please visit https://doi.org/10.1101/2025.09.24.678194 for bioRxiv preprint.
How to cite: pRS303H-Padh-OsTIR1(F74G) was a gift from Sebastian Schuck (Addgene plasmid # 247625 ; http://n2t.net/addgene:247625 ; RRID:Addgene_247625)
